>Addgene plasmid #47305 | TAL3586 | depositor partial sequence | sequence record 67392 | Insert sequence
ATGGACTACAAAGACCATGACGGTGATTATAAAGATCATGACATCGATTACAAGGATGACGATGACAAGA
TGGCCCCCAAGAAGAAGAGGAAGGTGGGCATTCACCGCGGGGTACCTATGGTGGACTTGAGGACACTCGG
TTATTCGCAACAGCAACAGGAGAAAATCAAGCCTAAGGTCAGGAGCACCGTCGCGCAACACCACGAGGCG
CTTGTGGGGCATGGCTTCACTCATGCGCATATTGTCGCGCTTTCACAGCACCCTGCGGCGCTTGGGACGG
TGGCTGTCAAATACCAAGATATGATTGCGGCCCTGCCCGAAGCCACGCACGAGGCAATTGTAGGGGTCGG
TAAACAGTGGTCGGGAGCGCGAGCACTTGAGGCGCTGCTGACTGTGGCGGGTGAGCTTAGGGGGCCTCCG
CTCCAGCTCGACACCGGGCAGCTGCTGAAGATCGCGAAGAGAGGGGGAGTAACAGCGGTAGAGGCAGTGC
ACGCCTGGCGCAATGCGCTCACCGGGGCCCCCTTGAACCTGACCCCAGACCAGGTAGTCGCAATCGCGAA
CAATAATGGGGGAAAGCAAGCCCTGGAAACCGTGCAAAGGTTGTTGCCGGTCCTTTGTCAAGACCACGGC
CTTACACCGGAGCAAGTCGTGGCCATTGCAAATAATAACGGTGGCAAACAGGCTCTTGAGACGGTTCAGA
GACTTCTCCCAGTTCTCTGTCAAGCCCACGGGCTGACTCCCGATCAAGTTGTAGCGATTGCGTCGCATGA
CGGAGGGAAACAAGCATTGGAGACTGTCCAACGGCTCCTTCCCGTGTTGTGTCAAGCCCACGGTTTGACG
CCTGCACAAGTGGTCGCCATCGCCAGCCATGATGGCGGTAAGCAGGCGCTGGAAACAGTACAGCGCCTGC
TGCCTGTACTGTGCCAGGATCATGGACTGACCCCAGACCAGGTAGTCGCAATCGCGTCACATGACGGGGG
AAAGCAAGCCCTGGAAACCGTGCAAAGGTTGTTGCCGGTCCTTTGTCAAGACCACGGCCTTACACCGGAG
CAAGTCGTGGCCATTGCAAGCAACATCGGTGGCAAACAGGCTCTTGAGACGGTTCAGAGACTTCTCCCAG
TTCTCTGTCAAGCCCACGGGCTGACTCCCGATCAAGTTGTAGCGATTGCGAATAACAATGGAGGGAAACA
AGCATTGGAGACTGTCCAACGGCTCCTTCCCGTGTTGTGTCAAGCCCACGGTTTGACGCCTGCACAAGTG
GTCGCCATCGCCAGCCATGATGGCGGTAAGCAGGCGCTGGAAACAGTACAGCGCCTGCTGCCTGTACTGT
GCCAGGATCATGGACTGACCCCAGACCAGGTAGTCGCAATCGCGTCGAACATTGGGGGAAAGCAAGCCCT
GGAAACCGTGCAAAGGTTGTTGCCGGTCCTTTGTCAAGACCACGGCCTTACACCGGAGCAAGTCGTGGCC
ATTGCAAATAATAACGGTGGCAAACAGGCTCTTGAGACGGTTCAGAGACTTCTCCCAGTTCTCTGTCAAG
CCCACGGGCTGACTCCCGATCAAGTTGTAGCGATTGCGTCGAACATTGGAGGGAAACAAGCATTGGAGAC
TGTCCAACGGCTCCTTCCCGTGTTGTGTCAAGCCCACGGTTTGACGCCTGCACAAGTGGTCGCCATCGCC
TCGAATGGCGGCGGTAAGCAGGCGCTGGAAACAGTACAGCGCCTGCTGCCTGTACTGTGCCAGGATCATG
GACTGACCCCAGACCAGGTAGTCGCAATCGCGTCACATGACGGGGGAAAGCAAGCCCTGGAAACCGTGCA
AAGGTTGTTGCCGGTCCTTTGTCAAGACCACGGCCTTACACCGGAGCAAGTCGTGGCCATTGCAAGCAAT
GGGGGTGGCAAACAGGCTCTTGAGACGGTTCAGAGACTTCTCCCAGTTCTCTGTCAAGCCCACGGGCTGA
CTCCCGATCAAGTTGTAGCGATTGCGTCGCATGACGGAGGGAAACAAGCATTGGAGACTGTCCAACGGCT
CCTTCCCGTGTTGTGTCAAGCCCACGGTTTGACGCCTGCACAAGTGGTCGCCATCGCCAGCCATGATGGC
GGTAAGCAGGCGCTGGAAACAGTACAGCGCCTGCTGCCTGTACTGTGCCAGGATCATGGACTGACACCCG
AACAGGTGGTCGCCATTGCTTCCCACGACGGAGGACGGCCAGCCTTGGAG
