>Addgene plasmid #47305 | TAL3586 | addgene partial sequence | sequence record 69124 | JDS-TALEN-F 5'-TAGGGGTCGGTAAACAGTGG-3'
ACTGTGGCGGGTGAGCTTAGGGGGCCTCCGCTCCAGCTCGACACCGGGCAGCTGCTGAAGATCGCGAAGA
GAGGGGGAGTAACAGCGGTAGAGGCAGTGCACGCCTGGCGCAATGCGCTCACCGGGGCCCCCTTGAACCT
GACCCCAGACCAGGTAGTCGCAATCGCGAACAATAATGGGGGAAAGCAAGCCCTGGAAACCGTGCAAAGG
TTGTTGCCGGTCCTTTGTCAAGACCACGGCCTTACACCGGAGCAAGTCGTGGCCATTGCAAATAATAACG
GTGGCAAACAGGCTCTTGAGACGGTTCAGAGACTTCTCCCAGTTCTCTGTCAAGCCCACGGGCTGACTCC
CGATCAAGTTGTAGCGATTGCGTCGCATGACGGAGGGAAACAAGCATTGGAGACTGTCCAACGGCTCCTT
CCCGTGTTGTGTCAAGCCCACGGTTTGACGCCTGCACAAGTGGTCGCCATCGCCAGCCATGATGGCGGTA
AGCAGGCGCTGGAAACAGTACAGCGCCTGCTGCCTGTACTGTGCCAGGATCATGGACTGACCCCAGACCA
GGTAGTCGCAATCGCGTCACATGACGGGGGAAAGCAAGCCCTGGAAACCGTGCAAAGGTTGTTGCCGGTC
CTTTGTCAAGACCACGGCCTTACACCGGAGCAAGTCGTGGCCATTGCAAGCAACATCGGTGGCAAACAGG
CTCTTGAGACGGTTCAGAGACTTCTCCCAGTTCTCTGTCAAGCCCACGGGCTGACTCCCGATCAAGTTGT
AGCGATTGCGA
