[The description below was written by a language model from this plasmid's Addgene catalogue record.]
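Description:
TAL3586 is a TALEN expression plasmid built on the JDS71 backbone (about 6.4 kb without insert), a vector classed as mammalian expression with an additional T7 promoter. It is maintained as a high-copy plasmid in E. coli under ampicillin selection. The record does not include a feature table, so the origin of replication and other backbone details are not itemised. The use of a BGH reverse sequencing primer suggests a BGH polyadenylation region downstream of the coding sequence.

The insert is a roughly 1.4 kb engineered TAL effector repeat array, designated the "left" half-site monomer of a nuclease pair directed against the zebrafish vclb gene (Ensembl transcript alias given in the record) and belonging to a zebrafish community target set. The array was cloned through BsmBI sites that were destroyed in the process. This places it in frame between backbone-encoded elements: an N-terminal 3X FLAG tag for detection and a C-terminal wild-type FokI nuclease domain. Expression is driven by the CMV promoter in mammalian cells, and the T7 designation indicates that the same cassette can serve as a template for in vitro transcription, the usual way to produce mRNA for embryo injection.

Because FokI cleaves only as a dimer, this construct is meant to be used with a matching "right" TALEN that binds the opposite half-site. Together they create a double-strand break in the spacer between the two sites, and error-prone repair of that break yields indel mutations. This fits the associated work on targeted gene disruption in somatic zebrafish cells. The depositor advises confirming the plasmid by diagnostic restriction digest before use, a sensible precaution for highly repetitive TAL arrays.
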