Addgene plasmid #47305: TAL3586
Depositing lab: Keith Joung. Depositing organization: Massachusetts General Hospital. Publication: Targeted gene disruption in somatic zebrafish cells using engineered TALENs. Sander JD, Cade L, Khayter C, Reyon D, Peterson RT, Joung JK, Yeh JR. Nat Biotechnol. 2011 Aug 5;29(8):697-8. doi: 10.1038/nbt.1934. PubMed 21822241.
Backbone
  Vector backbone: JDS71
  Backbone manufacturer: Addgene plasmid #32287
  Backbone size w/o insert (bp): 6447
  Vector type: Mammalian Expression ; T7
Growth in bacteria
  Bacterial resistance: Ampicillin, 100 μg/mL
  Growth temperature: 37°C
  Growth strain: XL1 Blue
  Copy number: High Copy
Gene/Insert
  Gene/Insert name: ZebrafishCommunity-vclbAL772263.1-left (alt names: vclbAL772263.1; ENSDART00000105018)
  Species: D. rerio (zebrafish)
  Insert size (bp): 1430
  Promoter: CMV
  Tag / fusion protein: 3X Flag (N terminal on backbone); WT FOKI (C terminal on backbone)
  Cloning method: Restriction Enzyme; 5′ cloning site BsmBI (destroyed during cloning); 3′ cloning site BsmBI (destroyed during cloning)
  Sequencing primers: 5′ CMV-F; 3′ BGH-rev
Terms and licenses: Academic/Nonprofit Terms; Industry Terms: Not Available to Industry
Depositor comments: Target binding site: TGGCCCAGCAGATCTCCC It is strongly recommended that users perform a diagnostic digest to verify this plasmid prior to use. For example, a double digest of the plasmid with BamHI and KpnI should result in two bands at 2.3kb and 5.8kb.
How to cite: TAL3586 was a gift from Keith Joung (Addgene plasmid # 47305 ; http://n2t.net/addgene:47305 ; RRID:Addgene_47305)
